Addgene plasmid #52246: pUASp YFP Ras85D DN
Purpose: Drosophila expression of YFP-Ras85D dominant negative mutant
Depositing lab: Matthew Scott. Depositing organization: Stanford University.
Backbone
  Vector backbone: pUASp
  Backbone size w/o insert (bp): 9939
  Vector type: Insect Expression ; Drosophila
Growth in bacteria
  Bacterial resistance: Ampicillin, 100 μg/mL
  Growth temperature: 37°C
  Growth strain: Top10
  Copy number: Unknown
Gene/Insert
  Gene/Insert name: Ras85D
  Species: D. melanogaster (fly)
  Mutation: S17N; DN mutation
  Entrez Gene: Ras85D (a.k.a. Dmel_CG9375, C-ras1, CG9375, D-Ras, D-Ras1, D-ras-1, D-ras1, DRAS1, DRas, DRas85D/Ras, Dm Ras1, Dmel\CG9375, Dmras85D, Dras, Dras1, Dras85D, E(faf), E(sev)3C, EC3-3, EK3-4, P08646, RAS, RAS1, RAS85D, RTK, Ras, Ras 85D, Ras-1, Ras.85D, Ras1, Ras1/RAs85D, Ras185D, Ras85, Ras85DNt, Ras85d, RasI, RasV12, Ras[V12], S35097, Su(tor)3-2, dRAS1, dRas, dRas1, dRas85D, dras1, fs(3)05703, l(3)06677, l(3)s1747, p21[Ras1], ras, ras 1, ras1, ras85B, ras85D, ras[V12])
  Promoter: GAL4
  Tag / fusion protein: YFP (N terminal on backbone)
  Cloning method: Gateway Cloning
  Sequencing primers: 5′ EGFP-C; 3′ pUASp-3 (5'-AGGTTTAACCAGGGGATGCT-3')
Terms and licenses: Academic/Nonprofit Terms; Industry Terms: Not Available to Industry
How to cite: pUASp YFP Ras85D DN was a gift from Matthew Scott (Addgene plasmid # 52246 ; http://n2t.net/addgene:52246 ; RRID:Addgene_52246)
