[The description below was written by a language model from this plasmid's Addgene catalogue record.]
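Description:
pUASp YFP Ras85D DN is a Drosophila expression plasmid built on the pUASp backbone (about 9.9 kb without the insert) and designed for GAL4-dependent expression of a fluorescently tagged, dominant-negative form of the fly small GTPase Ras85D. It is propagated in E. coli under ampicillin selection; the record lists the copy number as unknown, and no feature table is provided, so the bacterial origin and any fly transformation marker or transposon ends carried by the backbone are not documented here. pUASp-type vectors are generally known as UAS vectors adapted to allow expression in the female germline as well as in somatic tissues, although the record does not itself describe this property.

The insert is the D. melanogaster Ras85D coding sequence carrying the S17N substitution. This is the classic Ras dominant-negative change, generally understood to favour the inactive, GDP-bound state and to interfere with activation of the endogenous protein. The gene was introduced by Gateway recombination into a backbone that already supplies YFP, so the product is an N-terminal YFP-Ras85D fusion. The promoter field reads "GAL4", which means transcription depends on GAL4 binding to upstream activating sequences. Expression therefore occurs only where a GAL4 driver is active, giving tissue- and stage-specific control in the binary GAL4/UAS system.

The construct is intended for inhibiting Ras85D signalling in chosen Drosophila cell populations, while the YFP tag lets the expressing cells and the subcellular distribution of the mutant GTPase be followed by fluorescence.
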