>Addgene plasmid #52246 | pUASp YFP Ras85D DN | addgene partial sequence | sequence record 81571 | EGFP-C 5'-CATGGTCCTGCTGGAGTTCGTG-3'
TGGACGAGCTGTACAAGTCCGGACTCAGATCTCGAGCTCAAGCTTCGAATTCTGCAGTCGACGGTACCGC
GGGCCCGGGATCATCAACAAGTTTGTACAAAAAAGCAGGCTTAATGACGGAATACAAACTGGTCGTCGTT
GGAGCCGGAGGCGTGGGCAAGAACGCGCTCACCATCCAGCTAATCCAGAACCATTTCGTGGACGAGTACG
ACCCCACAATCGAGGACTCTTACCGAAAGCAAGTGGTTATCGATGGAGAGACCTGCCTGCTGGACATCCT
GGACACCGCCGGCCAAGAGGAGTACTCGGCCATGCGGGATCAGTATATGCGGACTGGCGAGGGATTCCTG
CTGGTCTTTGCCGTCAACAGTGCGAAGTCCTTCGAGGATATCGGCACCTACCGTGAGCAGATCAAGCGCG
TAAAGGATGCCGAAGAGGTGCCCATGGTGCTGGTGGGCAACAAATGTGATCTGGCCTCGTGGAACGTTAA
CAACGAGCAGGCAAGAGAGGTGGCCAAACAGTACGGCATTCCATACATTGAGACATCCGCCAAGACGCGC
ATGGGCGTGGACGATGCATTTTACACACTGGTGCGCGAAATCCGCAAGGACAAGGACAACAAGGGGCGGA
GGGGCCGCAAAATGAACAAGCCGAATCGTAGATTTAAATGTAAAATGCTCTAAAACCCAGCTTTCTTGTA
CAAAGTGGTTGATGATCCTCTAGAGTCGACCTCGAACGTTAACGTTAACGTAACGTTAACTCGAGGAGCT
TGATAACATTATACCTAAACCCATGGTCAAGAGTAAACATTTCTGCCTTTGAAGTTGAGAACACAATTAA
GCATCCCCTGGTTAAACCTGACATTCATACTTGTTAATAGCGCCATAAACATAGCACCAATTTCGAAGAA
ATCAGTTAAAAGCAATTAGCAATTAGCAATTAGCAATAACTCTGCTGACTTCAAAACGAAA
